>Addgene plasmid #201437 | Pat1 423-796-EGFP | addgene full sequence | sequence record 394509 | Addgene NGS Result
GCATAATTCGTGTCGCTCAAGGCGCACTCCCGTTCTGGATAATGTTTTTTGCGCCGACATCATAACGGTT
CTGGCAAATATTCTGAAATGAGCTGTTGACAATTAATCATCGGCTCGTATAATGTGTGGAATTGTGAGCG
GATAACAATTTCACACAGGAAACAGCCAGTCCGTTTAGGTGTTTTCACGAGCACTTCACCAACAAGGACC
ATAGATTATGAAAACTGAAGAAGGTAAACTGGTAATCTGGATTAACGGCGATAAAGGCTATAACGGTCTC
GCTGAAGTCGGTAAGAAATTCGAGAAAGATACCGGAATTAAAGTCACCGTTGAGCATCCGGATAAACTGG
AAGAGAAATTCCCACAGGTTGCGGCAACTGGCGATGGCCCTGACATTATCTTCTGGGCACACGACCGCTT
TGGTGGCTACGCTCAATCTGGCCTGTTGGCTGAAATCACCCCGGACAAAGCGTTCCAGGACAAGCTGTAT
CCGTTTACCTGGGATGCCGTACGTTACAACGGCAAGCTGATTGCTTACCCGATCGCTGTTGAAGCGTTAT
CGCTGATTTATAACAAAGATCTGCTGCCGAACCCGCCAAAAACCTGGGAAGAGATCCCGGCGCTGGATAA
AGAACTGAAAGCGAAAGGTAAGAGCGCGCTGATGTTCAACCTGCAAGAACCGTACTTCACCTGGCCGCTG
ATTGCTGCTGACGGGGGTTATGCGTTCAAGTATGAAAACGGCAAGTACGACATTAAAGACGTGGGCGTGG
ATAACGCTGGCGCGAAAGCGGGTCTGACCTTCCTGGTTGACCTGATTAAAAACAAACACATGAATGCAGA
CACCGATTACTCCATCGCAGAAGCTGCCTTTAATAAAGGCGAAACAGCGATGACCATCAACGGCCCGTGG
GCATGGTCCAACATCGACACCAGCAAAGTGAATTATGGTGTAACGGTACTGCCGACCTTCAAGGGTCAAC
CATCCAAACCGTTCGTTGGCGTGCTGAGCGCAGGTATTAACGCCGCCAGTCCGAACAAAGAGCTGGCAAA
AGAGTTCCTCGAAAACTATCTGCTGACTGATGAAGGTCTGGAAGCGGTTAATAAAGACAAACCGCTGGGT
GCCGTAGCGCTGAAGTCTTACGAGGAAGAGTTGGCGAAAGATCCACGTATTGCCGCCACCATGGAAAACG
CCCAGAAAGGTGAAATCATGCCGAACATCCCGCAGATGTCCGCTTTCTGGTATGCCGTGCGTACTGCGGT
GATCAACGCCGCCAGCGGTCGTCAGACTGTCGATGAAGCCCTGAAAGACGCGCAGACTAATTCGAGCTCG
AACAACAACAACAATAACAATAACAACAACCTCGGGATCGAGGGAAGGATTTCAGAATTTGAAAACCTGT
ATTTTCAGGGCCATATGGACGTCACTGACTCTCTGACCAACGTGGACTTGGCCTCTTCAGGGTCCTCCTC
TACGGGCTCTTCTGCCGCTGCTGTTGCTTCTAAGCAAAGAAGAAGATCTTCATACGCGTTCAACAACGGT
AATGGTGCCACAAATTTGAACAAATCTGGGGGCAAAAAATTCATTCTTGAGTTAATTGAAACAGTTTATG
AAGAGATTTTAGACTTGGAAGCTAACTTGAGGAATGGCCAGCAAACTGACAGCACTGCAATGTGGGAGGC
CCTTCACATCGACGACAGTTCGTATGACGTAAACCCTTTCATTTCGATGCTATCATTTGATAAAGGTATC
AAGATTATGCCTAGAATTTTTAATTTCTTGGATAAGCAGCAAAAATTGAAAATCCTGCAAAAAATCTTCA
ATGAATTATCACACTTGCAAATCATCATATTGAGTTCCTACAAGACTACACCAAAACCAACTTTGACACA
ATTGAAGAAAGTCGATCTGTTCCAAATGATCATATTAAAGATCATTGTCTCGTTTTTGTCTAATAACTCC
AATTTTATCGAAATTATGGGTCTGTTGCTACAGTTAATCAGAAACAACAACGTTTCGTTCTTGACCACCT
CCAAAATTGGTCTAAATTTGATCACCATTTTGATTTCTCGTGCCGCATTAATCAAGCAAGATTCATCAAG
ATCTAATATTCTTTCCTCTCCTGAAATCTCCACATGGAATGAGATTTATGATAAATTATTCACTTCATTG
GAAAGTAAGATTCAGCTGATTTTCCCTCCAAGGGAATATAACGACCACATCATGCGTTTACAAAATGACA
AGTTTATGGATGAAGCATACATTTGGCAGTTCCTAGCTAGTTTAGCACTAAGTGGAAAGCTAAACCACCA
GAGAATCATTATTGATGAAGTACGTGATGAAATCTTTGCCACTATTAACGAGGCGGAGACCTTACAAAAG
AAAGAGAAAGAATTGAGTGTATTACCTCAGAGGTCTCAAGAATTAGACACAGAGTTAAAATCTATTATTT
ATAATAAAGAGAAACTATACCAAGATTTGAATTTGTTCCTAAACGTTATGGGGTTGGTGTATCGCGATGG
TGAAATATCAGAACTAAAGGGATCCGGGTCTGGTTCAGGAATGGCCATGGTGAGCAAGGGCGAGGAGCTG
TTCACCGGGGTGGTGCCCATCCTGGTCGAGCTGGACGGCGACGTAAACGGCCACAAGTTCAGCGTGTCCG
GCGAGGGCGAGGGCGATGCCACCTACGGCAAGCTGACCCTGAAGTTCATCTGCACCACCGGCAAGCTGCC
CGTGCCCTGGCCCACCCTCGTGACCACCTTGACCTACGGCGTGCAGTGCTTCGCCCGCTACCCCGACCAC
ATGAAGCAGCACGACTTCTTCAAGTCCGCCATGCCCGAAGGCTACGTCCAGGAGCGCACCATCTTCTTCA
AGGACGACGGCAACTACAAGACCCGCGCCGAGGTGAAGTTCGAGGGCGACACCCTGGTGAACCGCATCGA
GCTGAAGGGCATCGACTTCAAGGAGGACGGCAACATCCTGGGGCACAAGCTGGAGTACAACTACAACAGC
CACAAGGTCTATATCACCGCCGACAAGCAGAAGAACGGCATCAAGGTGAACTTCAAGACCCGCCACAACA
TCGAGGACGGCAGCGTGCAGCTCGCCGACCACTACCAGCAGAACACCCCCATCGGCGACGGCCCCGTGCT
GCTGCCCGACAACCACTACCTGAGCACCCAGTCCAAGCTGAGCAAAGACCCCAACGAGAAGCGCGATCAC
ATGGTCCTGCTGGAGTTCGTGACCGCCGCCGGGATCACTCTCGGCATGGACGAGCTGTACAAGGGAAGCG
GCCGCGAAAACCTGTATTTTCAGGGCCATCATCATCATCATCACTGAAAGCTTGGCACTGGCCGTCGTTT
TACAACGTCGTGACTGGGAAAACCCTGGCGTTACCCAACTTAATCGCCTTGCAGCACATCCCCCTTTCGC
CAGCTGGCGTAATAGCGAAGAGGCCCGCACCGATCGCCCTTCCCAACAGTTGCGCAGCCTGAATGGCGAA
TGGCAGCTTGGCTGTTTTGGCGGATGAGATAAGATTTTCAGCCTGATACAGATTAAATCAGAACGCAGAA
GCGGTCTGATAAAACAGAATTTGCCTGGCGGCAGTAGCGCGGTGGTCCCACCTGACCCCATGCCGAACTC
AGAAGTGAAACGCCGTAGCGCCGATGGTAGTGTGGGGTCTCCCCATGCGAGAGTAGGGAACTGCCAGGCA
TCAAATAAAACGAAAGGCTCAGTCGAAAGACTGGGCCTTTCGTTTTATCTGTTGTTTGTCGGTGAACGCT
CTCCTGAGTAGGACAAATCCGCCGGGAGCGGATTTGAACGTTGCGAAGCAACGGCCCGGAGGGTGGCGGG
CAGGACGCCCGCCATAAACTGCCAGGCATCAAATTAAGCAGAAGGCCATCCTGACGGATGGCCTTTTTGC
GTTTCTACAAACTCTTTTGTTTATTTTTCTAAATACATTCAAATATGTATCCGCTCATGAGACAATAACC
CTGATAAATGCTTCAATAATATTGAAAAAGGAAGAGTATGAGTATTCAACATTTCCGTGTCGCCCTTATT
CCCTTTTTTGCGGCATTTTGCCTTCCTGTTTTTGCTCACCCAGAAACGCTGGTGAAAGTAAAAGATGCTG
AAGATCAGTTGGGTGCACGAGTGGGTTACATCGAACTGGATCTCAACAGCGGTAAGATCCTTGAGAGTTT
TCGCCCCGAAGAACGTTTCCCAATGATGAGCACTTTTAAAGTTCTGCTATGTGGCGCGGTATTATCCCGT
GTTGACGCCGGGCAAGAGCAACTCGGTCGCCGCATACACTATTCTCAGAATGACTTGGTTGAGTACTCAC
CAGTCACAGAAAAGCATCTTACGGATGGCATGACAGTAAGAGAATTATGCAGTGCTGCCATAACCATGAG
TGATAACACTGCGGCCAACTTACTTCTGACAACGATCGGAGGACCGAAGGAGCTAACCGCTTTTTTGCAC
AACATGGGGGATCATGTAACTCGCCTTGATCGTTGGGAACCGGAGCTGAATGAAGCCATACCAAACGACG
AGCGTGACACCACGATGCCTGTAGCAATGGCAACAACGTTGCGCAAACTATTAACTGGCGAACTACTTAC
TCTAGCTTCCCGGCAACAATTAATAGACTGGATGGAGGCGGATAAAGTTGCAGGACCACTTCTGCGCTCG
GCCCTTCCGGCTGGCTGGTTTATTGCTGATAAATCTGGAGCCGGTGAGCGTGGGTCTCGCGGTATCATTG
CAGCACTGGGGCCAGATGGTAAGCCCTCCCGTATCGTAGTTATCTACACGACGGGGAGTCAGGCAACTAT
GGATGAACGAAATAGACAGATCGCTGAGATAGGTGCCTCACTGATTAAGCATTGGTAACTGTCAGACCAA
GTTTACTCATATATACTTTAGATTGATT
[38 nt withheld, positions 4929-4966]
A
[37 nt withheld, positions 4968-5004]
ATTTTGTTAAAATTCGCGTTAAATTTTTGTTAAATCAGCTCATTTTTTAACCAATAGGCCGAAATCGGCA
AAATCCCTTATAAATCAAAAGAATAGCCCGAGATAGGGT
[37 nt withheld, positions 5114-5150]
AAAGAACGTGGACTCCAACGTCAAAGG
[141 nt withheld, positions 5178-5318]
G
[125 nt withheld, positions 5320-5444]
AAAGGATCTAGGTGAAGATCCTTTTTGATAATCTCATGACCAAAATCCCTTAACGTGAGTTTTCGTTCCA
CTGAGCGTCAGACCCCGTAGAAAAGATCAAAGGATCTTCTTGAGATCCTTTTTTTCTGCGCGTAATCTGC
TGCTTGCAAACAAAAAAACCACCGCTACCAGCGGTGGTTTGTTTGCCGGATCAAGAGCTACCAACTCTTT
TTCCGAAGGTAACTGGCTTCAGCAGAGCGCAGATACCAAATACTGTCCTTCTAGTGTAGCCGTAGTTAGG
CCACCACTTCAAGAACTCTGTAGCACCGCCTACATACCTCGCTCTGCTAATCCTGTTACCAGTGGCTGCT
GCCAGTGGCGATAAGTCGTGTCTTACCGGGTTGGACTCAAGACGATAGTTACCGGATAAGGCGCAGCGGT
CGGGCTGAACGGGGGGTTCGTGCACACAGCCCAGCTTGGAGCGAACGACCTACACCGAACTGAGATACCT
ACAGCGTGAGCTATGAGAAAGCGCCACGCTTCCCGAAGGGAGAAAGGCGGACAGGTATCCGGTAAGCGGC
AGGGTCGGAACAGGAGAGCGCACGAGGGAGCTTCCAGGGGGAAACGCCTGGTATCTTTATAGTCCTGTCG
GGTTTCGCCACCTCTGACTTGAGCGTCGATTTTTGTGATGCTCGTCAGGGGGGCGGAGCCTATGGAAAAA
CGCCAGCAACGCGGCCTTTTTACGGTTCCTGGCCTTTTGCTGGCCTTTTGCTCACATGTTCTTTCCTGCG
TTATCCCCTGATTCTGTGGATAACCGTATTACCGCCTTTGAGTGAGCTGATACCGCTCGCCGCAGCCGAA
CGACCGAGCGCAGCGAGTCAGTGAGCGAGGAAGCGGAAGAGCGCCTGATGCGGTATTTTCTCCTTACGCA
TCTGTGCGGTATTTCACACCGCATGTGGTGCACTCTCAGTACACCGCATGTGGTGCACTCTCAGTACAAT
CTGCTCTGATGCCGCATAGTTAAGCCAGTATACACTCCGCTATCGCTACGTGACTGGGTCATGGCTGCGC
CCCGACACCCGCCAACACCCGCTGACGCGCCCTGACGGGCTTGTCTGCTCCCGGCATCCGCTTACAGACA
AGCTGTGACCGTCTCCGGGAGCTGCATGTGTCAGAGGTTTTCACCGTCATCACCGAAACGCGCGAGGCAG
CTGCGGTAAAGCTCATCAGCGTGGTCGTGCAGCGATTCACAGATGTCTGCCTGTTCATCCGCGTCCAGCT
CGTTGAGTTTCTCCAGAAGCGTTAATGTCTGGCTTCTGATAAAGCGGGCCATGTTAAGGGCGGTTTTTTC
CTGTTTGGTCACTGATGCCTCCGTGTAAGGGGGATTTCTGTTCATGGGGGTAATGATACCGATGAAACGA
GAGAGGATGCTCACGATACGGGTTACTGATGATGAACATGCCCGGTTACTGGAACGTTGTGAGGGTAAAC
AACTGGCGGTATGGATGCGGCGGGACCAGAGAAAAATCACTCAGGGTCAATGCCAGCGCTTCGTTAATAC
AGATGTAGGTGTTCCACAGGGTAGCCAGCAGCATCCTGCGATGCAGATCCGGAACATAATGGTGCAGGGC
GCTGACTTCCGCGTTTCCAGACTTTACGAAACACGGAAACCGAAGACCATTCATGTTGTTGCTCAGGTCG
CAGACGTTTTGCAGCAGCAGTCGCTTCACGTTCGCTCGCGTATCGGTGATTCATTCTGCTAACCAGTAAG
GCAACCCCGCCAGCCTAGCCGGGTCCTCAACGACAGGAGCACGATCATGCGCACCCGTGGCCAGGACCCA
ACGCTGCCCGAAATTCCGACACCATCGAATGGTGCAAAACCTTTCGCGGTATGGCATGATAGCGCCCGGA
AGAGAGTCAATTCAGGGTGGTGAATGTGAAACCAGTAACGTTATACGATGTCGCAGAGTATGCCGGTGTC
TCTTATCAGACCGTTTCCCGCGTGGTGAACCAGGCCAGCCACGTTTCTGCGAAAACGCGGGAAAAAGTGG
AAGCGGCGATGGCGGAGCTGAATTACATTCCCAACCGCGTGGCACAACAACTGGCGGGCAAACAGTCGTT
GCTGATTGGCGTTGCCACCTCCAGTCTGGCCCTGCACGCGCCGTCGCAAATTGTCGCGGCGATTAAATCT
CGCGCCGATCAACTGGGTGCCAGCGTGGTGGTGTCGATGGTAGAACGAAGCGGCGTCGAAGCCTGTAAAG
CGGCGGTGCACAATCTTCTCGCGCAACGCGTCAGTGGGCTGATCATTAACTATCCGCTGGATGACCAGGA
TGCCATTGCTGTGGAAGCTGCCTGCACTAATGTTCCGGCGTTATTTCTTGATGTCTCTGACCAGACACCC
ATCAACAGTATTATTTTCTCCCATGAAGACGGTACGCGACTGGGCGTGGAGCATCTGGTCGCATTGGGTC
ACCAGCAAATCGCGCTGTTAGCGGGCCCATTAAGTTCTGTCTCGGCGCGTCTGCGTCTGGCTGGCTGGCA
TAAATATCTCACTCGCAATCAAATTCAGCCGATAGCGGAACGGGAAGGCGACTGGAGTGCCATGTCCGGT
TTTCAACAAACCATGCAAATGCTGAATGAGGGCATCGTTCCCACTGCGATGCTGGTTGCCAACGATCAGA
TGGCGCTGGGCGCAATGCGCGCCATTACCGAGTCCGGGCTGCGCGTTGGTGCGGATATCTCGGTAGTGGG
ATACGACGATACCGAAGACAGCTCATGTTATATCCCGCCGTTAACCACCATCAAACAGGATTTTCGCCTG
CTGGGGCAAACCAGCGTGGACCGCTTGCTGCAACTCTCTCAGGGCCAGGCGGTGAAGGGCAATCAGCTGT
TGCCCGTCTCACTGGTGAAAAGAAAAACCACCCTGGCGCCCAATACGCAAACCGCCTCTCCCCGCGCGTT
GGCCGATTCATTAATGCAGCTGGCACGACAGGTTTCCCGACTGGAAAGCGGGCAGTGAGCGCAACGCAAT
TAATGTAAGTTAGCTCACTCATTAGGCACAATTCTCATGTTTGACAGCTTATCATCGACTGCACGGTGCA
CCAATGCTTCTGGCGTCAGGCAGCCATCGGAAGCTGTGGTATGGCTGTGCAGGTCGTAAATCACT
Features (pLannotate 1.2.2; 24 found; start..end, strand, type, name):
     96..124     +  promoter       tac promoter: strong E. coli promoter; hybrid between the trp and lac UV5 promoters
    132..148     +  protein_bind   lac operator: The lac repressor binds to the lac operator to inhibit transcription in E. coli. This inhibition can be relieved by adding lactose or isopropyl-β-D-thiogalactopyranoside (IPTG). lac repressor encoded by lacI
    218..1318    +  CDS            MBP: maltose binding protein from E. coli; malE (mutated); This version of the gene does not encode a signal sequence, so MBP will remain in the cytosol.
   1391..1411    +  CDS            TEV site: tobacco etch virus (TEV) protease recognition and cleavage site
   1418..2539    +  CDS            PAT1 (fragment): PAT1_YEAST - Also known as MRT1. Experimental evidence at protein level: Swiss-Prot protein existence level 1. Activator of decapping that functions as a general and active mechanism of translational repression and required for P-body formation. First decay factor recruited to mRNA, at a time when the mRNA is still associated with translation factors. Subsequently, PAT1 recruits the hepta-heterodimer LSM1-LSM7 complex to P-bodies. In association with the LSM1-LSM7 complex, stabilizes the 3' terminus of mRNAs. This association is also required for mosaic virus genomic RNA translation. Modulates
   2567..3283    +  CDS            mEmerald: mEmerald is a basic (constitutively fluorescent) green fluorescent protein published in 1998, derived from Aequorea victoria. It is reported to be a very rapidly-maturing monomer with moderate acid sensitivity.
   3296..3316    +  CDS            TEV site: tobacco etch virus (TEV) protease recognition and cleavage site
   3317..3333    +  CDS            capTEV™ (fragment): composite tag for in vivo biotinylation, TEV protease cleavage, and 6xHis tagging
   3346..3500    +  CDS            lacZα (fragment): LacZα fragment of β-galactosidase; lacZ fragment
   3593..3708    +  ncRNA          5S rRNA: Accession: RF00001 - 5S ribosomal RNA
   3712..3798    +  terminator     rrnB T1 terminator: Escherichia coli rrnB; transcription terminator T1 from the E. coli rrnB gene
   3890..3917    +  terminator     rrnB T2 terminator: transcription terminator T2 from the E. coli rrnB gene
   3936..4027    +  promoter       AmpR promoter: bla
   4028..4888    +  CDS            AmpR: β-lactamase; bla; confers resistance to ampicillin, carbenicillin, and related antibiotics
   4930..5443    -  rep_origin     M13 ori (sequence partly withheld): M13 bacteriophage origin of replication; arrow indicates direction of (+) strand synthesis
   5554..6142    +  rep_origin     ori: high-copy-number ColE1/pMB1/pBR322/pUC origin of replication
   6328..6397    -  misc_feature   bom (fragment): basis of mobility region from pBR322
   6395..6493    -  misc_feature   bom (fragment): basis of mobility region from pBR322
   6595..6786    -  CDS            rop: Rop protein, which maintains plasmids at low copy number; rop
   6803..7183    +  CDS            YPB1_ECOLX: Protein predicted: Swiss-Prot protein existence level 4. From Escherichia coli.
   7282..7359    +  promoter       lacIq promoter: lacI (mutant); In the lacIq allele, a single base change in the promoter boosts expression of the lacI gene about 10-fold.
   7360..8442    +  CDS            lacI: lac repressor; lacI; The lac repressor binds to the lac operator to inhibit transcription in E. coli. This inhibition can be relieved by adding lactose or isopropyl-β-D-thiogalactopyranoside (IPTG).
   8455..8476    +  protein_bind   CAP binding site: CAP binding activates transcription in the presence of cAMP. E. coli catabolite activator protein
   8495..8512    +  promoter       tet promoter (fragment): E. coli promoter for tetracycline efflux protein gene
