[The description below was written by a language model from this plasmid's Addgene catalogue record and pLannotate feature annotations shown in this document.]
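Description:
Pat1 423-796-EGFP is a bacterial expression plasmid built on the MTTH-EGFP backbone, a pMAL-style vector for producing tagged recombinant protein in E. coli. It carries a ColE1/pMB1-type origin together with rop and bom sequences from pBR322, an M13 phage origin, and a β-lactamase gene for ampicillin selection. The catalogue lists it as high copy, although the annotated rop gene is normally associated with reduced copy number. The sequenced record is about 8.6 kb, consistent with the stated backbone and insert sizes.

The payload is a single fusion open reading frame driven by the tac promoter with a downstream lac operator. A plasmid-borne lacI gene under the lacIq promoter keeps expression repressed until induction with IPTG, and the rrnB T1 and T2 terminators end transcription. The reading frame begins with cytosolic maltose-binding protein lacking its signal sequence, followed by a TEV protease site. Next comes the 1,122 bp fragment encoding residues 423–796 of Saccharomyces cerevisiae Pat1, cloned between NdeI and BamHI. This is followed by a green fluorescent protein, a second TEV site and a 6xHis tag. The catalogue names the fluorescent protein EGFP, whereas the automated annotation matched it to the closely related Aequorea variant mEmerald. A residual lacZα fragment lies downstream of the fusion.

The two terminal tags allow sequential affinity purification, and TEV cleavage can remove both to leave Pat1(423–796) fused to the fluorescent protein. Pat1 is a decapping activator and translational repressor required for P-body formation. The associated work concerns quantitative reconstitution of yeast RNA processing bodies, so the fluorescent C-terminal fragment is presumably intended for such in vitro assays.
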