Addgene plasmid #201437: Pat1 423-796-EGFP
Purpose: Bacterial protein expression of Pat1 423-796
Depositing lab: Michael Rosen. Depositing organization: University of Texas Southwestern Medical Center. Publication: Quantitative reconstitution of yeast RNA processing bodies. Currie SL, Xing W, Muhlrad D, Decker CJ, Parker R, Rosen MK. Proc Natl Acad Sci U S A. 2023 Apr 4;120(14):e2214064120. doi: 10.1073/pnas.2214064120. Epub 2023 Mar 27. PubMed 36972455.
Backbone
  Vector backbone: MTTH-EGFP
  Backbone size w/o insert (bp): 7400
  Vector type: Bacterial Expression
Growth in bacteria
  Bacterial resistance: Ampicillin, 100 μg/mL
  Growth temperature: 37°C
  Growth strain: DH5alpha
  Copy number: High Copy
Gene/Insert
  Gene/Insert name: Pat1
  Species: S. cerevisiae (budding yeast)
  Insert size (bp): 1122
  Mutation: aa 423-796 only
  Entrez Gene: PAT1 (a.k.a. YCR077C, MRT1)
  Promoter: tac
  Tag / fusion protein: MBP, TEV (N terminal on backbone); EGFP, TEV, 6xHis (C terminal on backbone)
  Cloning method: Restriction Enzyme; 5′ cloning site NdeI (not destroyed); 3′ cloning site BamHI (not destroyed)
  Sequencing primers: 5′ GGTCGTCAGACTGTCGATGAAGCC; 3′ CAGGAAACAGCTATGACC
Resource information
  A portion of this plasmid was derived from a plasmid made by: gene insert was a gift from Roy Parker (University of Colorado Boulder)
Terms and licenses: Academic/Nonprofit Terms; Industry Terms: Not Available to Industry
How to cite: Pat1 423-796-EGFP was a gift from Michael Rosen (Addgene plasmid # 201437 ; http://n2t.net/addgene:201437 ; RRID:Addgene_201437)
